>Addgene plasmid #1998 | PCTAIRE-1-DN-HA | addgene partial sequence | sequence record 16981 | Bglob-intron-F 5'-ctggtcatcatcctgccttt-3'
GATAAAATACTCTAGAGTCCAAACCGGGCCCCTCTGCTAACCATGTTCATGCCTTCTTCTCTTTCCTACA
GCTCCTGGGCAACGTGCTGGTTGTTGTGCTGTCTCATCATTTTGGCAAAGAATTCCTCGACGGATCAATT
CCATGGATCGGATGAAGAAGATCAAACGGCAGCTGTCAATGACACTCCGAGGTGGCCGAGGCATAGACAA
GACCAATGGTGCCCCTGAGCAGATAGGCCTGGATGAGAGTGGTGGTGGTGGCGGCAGTGACCCTGGAGAG
GCCCCCACACGTGCTGCTCCTGGGGAACTTCGTTCTGCACGGGGCCCACTCAGCTCTGCACCAGAGATTG
TGCACGAGGACTTGAAGATGGGGTCTGATGGGGAGAGTGACCAGGCTTCAGCCACGTCCTCGGATGAGGT
GCAGTCTCCAGTGAGAGTGCGTATGCGCAACCATCCCCCACGCAAGATCTCCACTGAGGACATCAACAAG
CGCCTATCACTACCAGCTGACATCCGGCTGCCTGAGGGCTACCTGGAGAAGCTGACCCTCAATAGCCCCA
TCTTTGACAAGCCCCTCAGCCGCCGCCTCCGTCGTGTCAGCCTATCTGAGATTGGCTTTGGGAAACTGGA
GACCTACATTAAGCTGGACAAACTGGGCGAGGGTACCTATGCCACCGTCTACAAAGGCAAAAGCAAGCTC
ACAGACTACCTTGTGGCACTCAAGGAGAT
