[The description below was written by a language model from this plasmid's Addgene catalogue record.]
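Description:
PCTAIRE-1-DN-HA is a mammalian expression plasmid built on the pCMV-neo-Bam backbone (about 6.55 kb without insert). It carries a roughly 1.5 kb human cDNA for PCTAIRE-1, the kinase also known as PCTK1 and now designated CDK16. The plasmid is maintained in E. coli as a high-copy construct under ampicillin selection. It also provides a neomycin resistance marker, so transfected mammalian cells can be selected with G418. The record does not list the promoter explicitly, but the backbone name indicates CMV-driven expression. The recommended sequencing primers, which anneal in a beta-globin intron and a beta-globin polyadenylation region, suggest that these elements flank the cloning site. The insert was placed in the BamHI site, and both junctions were destroyed during cloning, so it cannot be released again with BamHI.

The encoded protein carries a D304N substitution in the conserved KLADFGLAR stretch of the kinase domain. This motif is shared among cyclin-dependent kinases, and changing the aspartate is expected to abolish catalytic activity while leaving the protein able to bind its partners. The depositor describes the mutant as dominant negative. When overexpressed, it should compete with the endogenous kinase and interfere with its function. A C-terminal HA epitope tag allows the mutant protein to be detected or immunoprecipitated separately from the endogenous one. The construct comes from a study that examined the distinct roles of individual cyclin-dependent kinase family members in cell cycle control, and it is suited to transient or stable overexpression experiments testing what happens when PCTAIRE-1 activity is inhibited in mammalian cells. No feature table accompanies the record, so finer details of the vector layout rest on the depositor's scanned map.
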