Addgene plasmid #1998: PCTAIRE-1-DN-HA
Depositing lab: Sander van den Heuvel. Depositing organization: Massachusetts General Hospital. Publication: Distinct roles for cyclin-dependent kinases in cell cycle control. van den Heuvel S, Harlow E. Science 1993 Dec 24;262(5142):2050-4. 10.1126/science.8266103 PubMed 8266103.
Backbone
  Vector backbone: pCMV-neo-Bam
  Backbone size w/o insert (bp): 6550
  Vector type: Mammalian Expression
  Selectable markers: Neomycin (select with G418)
Growth in bacteria
  Bacterial resistance: Ampicillin, 100 μg/mL
  Growth temperature: 37°C
  Growth strain: DH5alpha
  Copy number: High Copy
Gene/Insert
  Gene/Insert name: PCTAIRE-1 (alt names: PCTAIRE protein kinase 1; PCTK1)
  Species: H. sapiens (human)
  Insert size (bp): 1500
  Mutation: Dominant negative, D304N in conserved KLAD*FGLAR stretch
  Entrez Gene: CDK16 (a.k.a. PCTAIRE, PCTAIRE1, PCTGAIRE, PCTK1)
  Tag / fusion protein: HA (C terminal on insert)
  Cloning method: Restriction Enzyme; 5′ cloning site BamHI (destroyed during cloning); 3′ cloning site BamHI (destroyed during cloning)
  Sequencing primers: 5′ Bglob-intron-F; 3′ Bglob-pA-R
Terms and licenses: Academic/Nonprofit Terms; Industry Terms: Not Available to Industry
Depositor comments: See scanned map.
How to cite: PCTAIRE-1-DN-HA was a gift from Sander van den Heuvel (Addgene plasmid # 1998 ; http://n2t.net/addgene:1998 ; RRID:Addgene_1998)
